Addgene plasmid #64906: pHL 309
Purpose: (Empty Backbone) KanR + ColE1 + PLlacO-1::RBS(st7):rfp::RBS(st7):cfp::RBS(st7):yfp::T1 terminator
Depositing lab: Han Lim. Depositing organization: University of California, Berkeley. Publication: Quantitative characterization of gene regulation by Rho dependent transcription termination. Hussein R, Lee TY, Lim HN. Biochim Biophys Acta. 2015 May 14;1849(8):940-954. doi: 10.1016/j.bbagrm.2015.05.003. PubMed 25982507.
Backbone
  Vector backbone: ColE (from pZ system) + KanR
  Backbone size (bp): 3500
  Vector type: Bacterial Expression, Synthetic Biology ; E. coli
Growth in bacteria
  Bacterial resistance: Kanamycin, 50 μg/mL
  Growth temperature: 37°C
  Growth strain: XL1 Blue
  Copy number: High Copy
Gene/Insert
  Sequencing primers: 5′ CAGTCATAGCCGAATAGCCT
Resource information
  A portion of this plasmid was derived from a plasmid made by: cfp, yfp, rfp is from Tsein Lab
Terms and licenses: Academic/Nonprofit Terms; Industry Terms: Not Available to Industry
How to cite: pHL 309 was a gift from Han Lim (Addgene plasmid # 64906 ; http://n2t.net/addgene:64906 ; RRID:Addgene_64906)
