[The description below was written by a language model from this plasmid's Addgene catalogue record.]
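Description:
pHL 309 is a bacterial expression and synthetic-biology plasmid for E. coli, built on a pZ-system-style backbone of about 3.5 kb that combines a ColE1 origin of replication with a kanamycin resistance marker. The ColE1 origin maintains it at high copy number, and kanamycin provides selection. The repository lists it as an empty backbone, meaning it has no user-specific insert, although it already carries a complete reporter operon.

That operon is driven by the PLlacO-1 promoter, a synthetic hybrid of the phage lambda PL promoter with lac operator sites, which is repressed by LacI and can be induced with IPTG in hosts that supply the repressor. A single polycistronic transcript encodes three fluorescent proteins in the order rfp, cfp and yfp, and transcription ends at a T1 terminator. Each coding sequence is preceded by the same ribosome binding site, designated st7, so translation initiation signals are matched across the three genes. Because all three reporters share one promoter and identical RBSs, differences in their relative fluorescence reflect events occurring along the transcript rather than differences in initiation. The exact fluorescent protein variants are not stated in the record.

The associated publication concerns the quantitative characterization of gene regulation by Rho-dependent transcription termination. This suggests the plasmid serves as a reference or recipient construct in which sequences can be placed within or between the reporter genes to measure polarity and termination from the ratio of upstream to downstream signals. The record does not describe specific cloning sites, and no feature table was provided to confirm element positions.
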