>Addgene plasmid #64906 | pHL 309 | addgene partial sequence | sequence record 112500 | Neo-R 5'-GCCCAGTCATAGCCGAATAG-3'
GTGCATCCACCTTGTTCAATCATGCGAAACGATCCTCATCCTGTCTCTTGATCAGATCTTGATCCCCTGC
GCCATCAGATCCTTGGCGGCAAGAAAGCCATCCAGTTTACTTTGCAGGGCTTCCCAACCTTACCAGAGGG
CGCCCCAGCTGGCAATTCCGACGTCTCGAACTGCAGGTCGACTGATCCATAAATGTGAGCGGATAACATT
GACATTGTGAGCGGATAACAAGATACTGGTACCTAAGGAGGAAAAAAAATGGTGAGCAAGGGCGAGGAGG
ATAACATGGCCATCATCAAGGAGTTCATGCGCTTCAAGGTGCACATGGAGGGCTCCGTGAACGGCCACGA
GTTCGAGATCGAGGGCGAGGGCGAGGGCCGCCCCTACGAGGGCACCCAGACCGCCAAGCTGAAGGTGACC
AAGGGCGGCCCCCTGCCCTTCGCCTGGGACATCCTGTCCCCTCAGTTCATGTACGGCTCCAAGGCCTACG
TGAAGCACCCCGCCGACATCCCCGACTACTTGAAGCTGTCCTTCCCCGAGGGCTTCAAGTGGGAGCGCGT
GATGAACTTCGAGGACGGCGGCGTGGTGACCGTGACCCAGGACTCCTCCCTGCAGGACGGCGAGTTCATC
TACAAGGTGAAGCTGCGCGGCACCAACTTCCCCTCCGACGGCCCCGTAATGCAGAAGAAGACAATGGGCT
GGGAGGCCTCCTCCGAGCGGATGTACCCCGAGGACGGCGCC
