>Addgene plasmid #64906 | pHL 309 | addgene partial sequence | sequence record 114040 | mCherry-F 5'-ccccgtaatgcagaagaaga-3'
CCCTGAAGGGCGAGATCAAGCAGAGGCTGAAGCTGAAGGACGGCGGCCACTACGACGCCGAGGTCAAGAC
CACCTACAAGGCCAAGAAGCCCGTGCAGCTTCCCGGCGCCTACAACGTCAACATCAAGCTGGACATCACC
TCCCACAACGAGGACTACACCATCGTGGAACAGTACGAGCGCGCCGAGGGCCGCCACTCAACCGGCGGCA
TGGACGAGCTGTACAAGTAAGGATCCATACGGCCCTAAGGAGGAAAAAAAATGGTGAGCAAGGGCGAGGA
GCTGTTCACCGGGGTGGTGCCCATCCTGGTCGAGCTGGACGGCGACGTAAACGGCCACAGGTTCAGCGTG
TCCGGCGAGGGCGAGGGCGATGCCACCTACGGCAAGCTGACCCTGAAGTTCATCTGCACCACCGGCAAGC
TGCCCGTGCCCTGGCCCACCCTCGTGACCACCCTGACCTGGGGCGTGCAGTGCTTCAGCCGCTACCCCGA
CCACATGAAGCAGCACGACTTCTTCAAGTCCGCCATGCCCGAAGGCTACGTCCAGGAGCGTACCATCTTC
TTCAAGGACGACGGCAACTACAAGACCCGCGCCGAGGTGAAGTTCGAGGGCGACACCCTGGTGAACCGCA
TCGAGCTGAAGGGCATCGACTTCAAGGAGGACGGCAACATCCTGGGGCACAAGCTGGAGTACAACTACAT
CAGCCACAACGTCTATATCACCGCCGACAAGCAGAAGAACGGCATCAAGGCCCACTTCAAGATCCGCCAC
AACATCGAGGACGGCAGCGTGCAGCTCGCCGACCACTACCAGCAGAACACCCCCATCGGCGACGGCCCCG
TGCTGCTGCCCGACAACCACTACCTGAGCACCCAGTCCAAGCTGAGCAAAGACCCCAACGAGAAGCGCGA
TCACATG
